Addgene plasmid #73440: pETM6-G6-vioABE-4A6-vioC-3A2-vioD
Purpose: Violacein pathway (vioABECD) in monocistronic configuration, transcriptionally driven by orthogonal T7-lac promoter variants G6 (vioABE), 4A6 (vioC), and 3A2 (vioD) for orthogonal flux redirection.
Depositing lab: Mattheos Koffas. Depositing organization: Rensselaer Polytechnic Institute. Publication: Rapid generation of CRISPR/dCas9-regulated, orthogonally repressible hybrid T7-lac promoters for modular, tuneable control of metabolic pathway fluxes in Escherichia coli. Cress BF, Jones JA, Kim DC, Leitz QD, Englaender JA, Collins SM, Linhardt RJ, Koffas MA. Nucleic Acids Res. 2016 Apr 13. pii: gkw231. 10.1093/nar/gkw231 PubMed 27079979.
Backbone
  Vector backbone: pETM6
  Backbone manufacturer: Koffas Lab, Addgene Plasmid #49795
  Backbone size w/o insert (bp): 5147
  Vector type: Bacterial Expression, CRISPR, Synthetic Biology
Growth in bacteria
  Bacterial resistance: Ampicillin, 100 μg/mL
  Growth temperature: 37°C
  Growth strain: DH5alpha
  Copy number: High Copy
Gene/Insert
  Gene/Insert name: PG6-vioABE-P4A6-vioC-P3A2-vioD
  Species: Pseudoalteromonas luteoviolacea strain B
  Promoter: PG6, P4A6, and P3A2 (orthogonal T7-lac variants)
  Cloning method: Unknown
  Sequencing primers: 5′ pBRrevBam
Terms and licenses: Academic/Nonprofit Terms; Industry Terms: Not Available to Industry
Depositor comments: Coexpression with G6 CRISPR repressor shuts off all colored metabolite production. Coexpression with 4A6 CRISPR repressor switches carbon flux from violacein production (violet culture) to proviolacein (blue-violet culture). Coexpression with with 3A2 CRISPR repressor switches carbon flux from violacein production (violet culture) to deoxyviolacein (red-violet).
How to cite: pETM6-G6-vioABE-4A6-vioC-3A2-vioD was a gift from Mattheos Koffas (Addgene plasmid # 73440 ; http://n2t.net/addgene:73440 ; RRID:Addgene_73440)
