[The description below was written by a language model from this plasmid's Addgene catalogue record and pLannotate feature annotations shown in this document.]
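Description:
pETM6-G6-vioABE-4A6-vioC-3A2-vioD is a 13.6 kb bacterial expression plasmid built on the pETM6 backbone for tunable control of violacein biosynthesis in Escherichia coli. It is selected with ampicillin through the β-lactamase gene and replicates from a ColE1/pBR322-type origin. The annotated backbone also carries rop and the bom region, although the catalogue lists the plasmid as high copy. An f1 origin, a lacI repressor cassette and remnant tetracycline-resistance fragments are also present.

The payload is the five-gene violacein pathway, which the catalogue attributes to Pseudoalteromonas luteoviolacea. The genes are arranged monocistronically, and the feature table shows five repeated units, each with a lac operator, a T7 gene 10 ribosome binding site, a coding region, a residual S-tag fragment and its own T7 terminator. Only vioC and vioD were recognised by the automated annotation, through homology to the Chromobacterium violaceum enzymes. The first three unlabelled units correspond by position to vioA, vioB and vioE. The promoters are engineered T7-lac variants, so they were not identified as T7 promoters; the short "CMV intron" fragments just upstream of each operator are probably spurious matches at those positions. Variant G6 drives vioA, vioB and vioE, 4A6 drives vioC, and 3A2 drives vioD, so expression depends on T7 RNA polymerase and remains under lac repressor control.

Because each promoter variant can be targeted independently by a matching CRISPR/dCas9 repressor supplied in trans, the plasmid serves as a colour-based readout of orthogonal flux redirection. Repressing G6 abolishes all pigment production. Repressing 4A6 shifts output from violacein to proviolacein, giving a blue-violet culture. Repressing 3A2 shifts it to deoxyviolacein, giving a red-violet culture.
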