Features (pLannotate 1.2.2; 39 found; start..end, strand, type, name):
      3..27      +  protein_bind   lac operator: The lac repressor binds to the lac operator to inhibit transcription in E. coli. This inhibition can be relieved by adding lactose or isopropyl-β-D-thiogalactopyranoside (IPTG). lac repressor encoded by lacI
     42..64      +  RBS            RBS: efficient ribosome binding site from bacteriophage T7 gene 10 (Olins and Rangwala, 1989)
   1374..1415    +  CDS            S-Tag (fragment): affinity and epitope tag derived from pancreatic ribonuclease A
   1471..1518    +  terminator     T7 terminator: transcription terminator for bacteriophage T7 RNA polymerase
   1549..1567    +  intron         CMV intron (fragment): modified intron A from human cytomegalovirus (CMV)
   1571..1595    +  protein_bind   lac operator: The lac repressor binds to the lac operator to inhibit transcription in E. coli. This inhibition can be relieved by adding lactose or isopropyl-β-D-thiogalactopyranoside (IPTG). lac repressor encoded by lacI
   1610..1632    +  RBS            RBS: efficient ribosome binding site from bacteriophage T7 gene 10 (Olins and Rangwala, 1989)
   4682..4723    +  CDS            S-Tag (fragment): affinity and epitope tag derived from pancreatic ribonuclease A
   4779..4826    +  terminator     T7 terminator: transcription terminator for bacteriophage T7 RNA polymerase
   4857..4875    +  intron         CMV intron (fragment): modified intron A from human cytomegalovirus (CMV)
   4879..4903    +  protein_bind   lac operator: The lac repressor binds to the lac operator to inhibit transcription in E. coli. This inhibition can be relieved by adding lactose or isopropyl-β-D-thiogalactopyranoside (IPTG). lac repressor encoded by lacI
   4918..4940    +  RBS            RBS: efficient ribosome binding site from bacteriophage T7 gene 10 (Olins and Rangwala, 1989)
   5566..5607    +  CDS            S-Tag (fragment): affinity and epitope tag derived from pancreatic ribonuclease A
   5663..5710    +  terminator     T7 terminator: transcription terminator for bacteriophage T7 RNA polymerase
   5741..5758    +  intron         CMV intron (fragment): modified intron A from human cytomegalovirus (CMV)
   5763..5787    +  protein_bind   lac operator: The lac repressor binds to the lac operator to inhibit transcription in E. coli. This inhibition can be relieved by adding lactose or isopropyl-β-D-thiogalactopyranoside (IPTG). lac repressor encoded by lacI
   5802..5824    +  RBS            RBS: efficient ribosome binding site from bacteriophage T7 gene 10 (Olins and Rangwala, 1989)
   5832..7118    +  CDS            vioC: VIOC_CHRVO - Experimental evidence at protein level: Swiss-Prot protein existence level 1. Catalyzes the hydroxylation of the 16-position of protoviolaceinate and protodeoxyviolaceinate to form violacein and deoxyviolacein, respectively. From Chromobacterium violaceum (strain ATCC 12472 / DSM 30191 / JCM 1249 / NBRC 12614 / NCIMB 9131 / NCTC 9757).
   7134..7175    +  CDS            S-Tag (fragment): affinity and epitope tag derived from pancreatic ribonuclease A
   7231..7278    +  terminator     T7 terminator: transcription terminator for bacteriophage T7 RNA polymerase
   7309..7327    +  intron         CMV intron (fragment): modified intron A from human cytomegalovirus (CMV)
   7331..7355    +  protein_bind   lac operator: The lac repressor binds to the lac operator to inhibit transcription in E. coli. This inhibition can be relieved by adding lactose or isopropyl-β-D-thiogalactopyranoside (IPTG). lac repressor encoded by lacI
   7370..7392    +  RBS            RBS: efficient ribosome binding site from bacteriophage T7 gene 10 (Olins and Rangwala, 1989)
   7400..8518    +  CDS            vioD: VIOD_CHRVO - Experimental evidence at protein level: Swiss-Prot protein existence level 1. Catalyzes the oxygenation of the 6-position of protodeoxyviolaceinate to form proviolacein. From Chromobacterium violaceum (strain ATCC 12472 / DSM 30191 / JCM 1249 / NBRC 12614 / NCIMB 9131 / NCTC 9757).
   8534..8575    +  CDS            S-Tag (fragment): affinity and epitope tag derived from pancreatic ribonuclease A
   8631..8678    +  terminator     T7 terminator: transcription terminator for bacteriophage T7 RNA polymerase
   8722..9177    +  rep_origin     f1 ori (sequence partly withheld): f1 bacteriophage origin of replication; arrow indicates direction of (+) strand synthesis
   9292..10152   -  CDS            AmpR: β-lactamase; bla; confers resistance to ampicillin, carbenicillin, and related antibiotics
  10153..10245   -  promoter       AmpR promoter: bla
  10326..10914   +  rep_origin     ori: high-copy-number ColE1/pMB1/pBR322/pUC origin of replication
  11100..11242   -  misc_feature   bom: basis of mobility region from pBR322
  11344..11535   -  CDS            rop: Rop protein, which maintains plasmids at low copy number; rop
  11552..11932   +  CDS            YPB1_ECOLX: Protein predicted: Swiss-Prot protein existence level 4. From Escherichia coli.
  11994..12058   -  CDS            TcR (fragment): tetracycline efflux protein; tet; confers resistance to tetracycline
  12073..12094   -  protein_bind   CAP binding site: CAP binding activates transcription in the presence of cAMP. E. coli catabolite activator protein
  12107..13189   -  CDS            lacI: lac repressor; lacI; The lac repressor binds to the lac operator to inhibit transcription in E. coli. This inhibition can be relieved by adding lactose or isopropyl-β-D-thiogalactopyranoside (IPTG).
  13190..13267   -  promoter       lacI promoter: lacI
  13275..13548   -  CDS            TcR (fragment): tetracycline efflux protein; tet; confers resistance to tetracycline
  13580..13598   +  intron         CMV intron (fragment): modified intron A from human cytomegalovirus (CMV)
>Addgene plasmid #73440 | pETM6-G6-vioABE-4A6-vioC-3A2-vioD | depositor full sequence | sequence record 135339 | Full Sequence
TCGGAATTGTGAGCGGATAACAATTCCCCTCTAGAAATAATTTTGTTTAACTTTAAGAAGGAGATATACA
TATGTTAAATTTAGAGCATTCAGTTTCAATTGTCGGAGCTGGAATTTCTGGGATAGTGTGTGCAATTACA
TTAGCTCGTTCAAGGGCATTAGAAGGTTACGCAATAGATGTCTATGAACAAAGCCCCCGCGTTGGTGGAC
GGATCCAAACAAACTTGTTGAGCAATCATTACATCGATTTAGGTGCCGCTCGTTTTTGTTCACAATTGCA
TGGTAATGTATATGATCTAGTCAAGAGGTTTGAACTCGAATTTGAACCGTTTCCTTTTACTCAACTTAGA
TTTACTCAGCCAATTCAAAAAGAACTCAAGACTATTTTGTCTAATCTAAAACCGTTAATCGATGAACATA
AAGAAGATTCTTTTGTCGAATTTGTTACGAGCTATTTGGGTAAAGAAAAAGCAAAAGCAGTAATCTTAGC
ACTGGGCTACGACTCACTCTCTATGCCAATAATTTCTCCACATATTGCTTACGATATCATTGAAAAACAC
CCAGAAACTCAATGTTTCACTGAAAATTGTGGGAATGAATGGTTTAGTTTGAAAGAGGGATTGGCGTCGT
TGATCAAGGCGCTATATGAAGAGGCGTTAAAACTCGGGATTAAGTTTCATTTTGAATCTACATTAGTTCA
AATAAGCAATCGAGGTAACGCCCACAGCTTGGTGATTGCCGATAATCAAAATCAACAAAAAGAGATCAGT
AAAGGGCTTAAGATCATTACTTTGCCTCCATCTCGAATGGAAAAATTAGATAAGCAATTTCCTAAACGTT
GGAGCAACTACAATTATGGTTCTAGCCCCTTGTTTAAAGGATTTTTCTTTTACTCCGAACCGTGGTGGCG
AGAGTTAGGGTTGACGGATCACGTCGTAATTACCCAAAATCCGATCCGTAAATTGTATTTCAAAGATGAA
AAATACGCGTTTTTCTATACTGATAGTGACAACGCGTTATATTGGCGAGATGTGCTTTCTTTAGGCGAAG
ATCATTACCTTACAACGGTTAAAAAGCTTATCGCGGAGGCACTAAACTTACCTCAAGATGTCATTCCAAA
TCCAGAGTTACACAAAAACAAATTTTGGCTTCATGGTGTCGAATTTTCAAAAGAATGTTGCCCTAAACAT
CCATTTTATCAAACACTTTCTGATGACAGCGTTATCTCTTTGTCTGACGCCTATACACACCATTGTGGAT
GGATAGAAGGGGGCATCTTAGCCGGCAAGTTTACAGCGGAATCGATCATCAGCCAGTTGCCTACACATCG
TGAAACTGTGAAAGAAGTAGTATACCTTTGACTCGAGTCTGGTAAAGAAACCGCTGCTGCGAAATTTGAA
CGCCAGCACATGGACTCGTCTACTAGTCGCAGCTTAATTAACCTAAACTGCTGCCACCGCTGAGCAATAA
CTAGCATAACCCCTTGGGGCCTCTAAACGGGTCTTGAGGGGTTTTTTGCTAGGATCGAGATCGATCTCGA
TCCCGCGAAATTAATACGACTCACTATTTCGGAATTGTGAGCGGATAACAATTCCCCTCTAGAAATAATT
TTGTTTAACTTTAAGAAGGAGATATACATATGAGTGTTTTAGATTTTCCTCGAATACATTTTAAGGGTAT
GGCTCGGGTTAATATACCAACCGCAAACCGAAATACCCAAAACACATTGGATACGACAACAAATACCGTG
TTTCAATTCGGCCAGCCGGTTGACATTGACTTGCCGCCGGCACGTTTCCACGAATACCTCCACTCACTTG
GTCCAAAAGTTAATCGCTTTGGTAAAAAAGATGAAAATGGAGAATTCAGTGTAGCGTGTGGCTACAACAT
GCTTGGTAATAATCATTTTTCATGGCACGACGCTAAAGTTACGGCTTTGCAATTGCGCCCGGGTGATTGT
GTTGTTCAAGATCCACTCATAGGGTGTTCTGTTAATTTATGGGGACACTACAATGAGTACCTTAGAACCT
CATTCAATCGTGCTCGCTGGGTTGATAATGACCCGACCCGAAGTGACTCGGCACTCATCTATGCTGGACA
AATTACATTAACTGCAAATGGCAGTGAGGCAAGTGAAAAGCATGTGATGTCTGCTGACATTGATTGTACA
CATGGAGTGAGATGGATAAATCCTAGCTTTATTAATAGCCTCGACGAACATGCGTTTGCTGAAGATATTG
CAGCAGCCCGTTTGTTTCAGTTTGCTGTCAATAAGAACAGCAAGGATTTCTTATTGAATCAATTGGGCTT
GCAGTCAGAATTTATTGAACAATTACGAATAGCACTAGAACAAGAAGATGTTAAGGGCTTAGTTGTTCAA
TATTGTGTAAGCAATCTATCGCCTCCTGTAGCGCCCAATATGCCGGTCTTTTGTGATTTACATGGCTGCA
TAGGGCTTTGGCGAGAAAGTGAAATGGCCACTTGTCCTGCAGGTCGGATTTTACAGCCAGAATGCCCACA
GCAATTTGCACCGATTACATTAAAACAGGCAGGGCAATGGTTGAGTATAAATATGCCGATTAGTATCGGT
CATACTCATCACTTAGATCCATTACCTGTATTATCTGGAATGCCTCCTCGATTAGCAGCAAAAACGCCCT
TGGGTGTCTTGCAACTCAAGACGGCCAGTGATGAGTTAATCGCCGAGATCCCAGAGGTGCTTTATAACGC
GTGTTTGGATACAGGAGGGATCATCGATGTGACAATACAAACCCATACAGACGGACTTGAATTACAGTCA
TTAAAGCTGGTAAGCCAGTCTCATTCGTGGCATGAAATCGATTGGCAAGTTCAAGCCGAACAACACATCA
TATATATGGAATCTCCAAACCTAATCGAGTTGCAAAAAAGCAAGCAATATATTGATGTATATAGCTATTT
TCGTGGAATTCTTAAGCCAATCAACGGTTTAACAAGTTATAACGCGGGACCACAACGAGTGCAATGTGAC
GAGTTCATTGAAACGAATGAACAAGGACGTGGTTTGTTTCTAGTTGAAGCGTTAACACCAGGGAGTGGTG
AAGTTTTTCTAGGAGAACAATATAGTCGTGTCCAGATCCGTGTATTAAGTAATGACTGGGCGTTACTTAA
TGTCCCTGATGAACAGGTTGACTATGACTTTCTTTATAAAAATGTCATGGCCTACTATGAGTTTGTTTAT
CCGTTCATGGCAGACAAAGTGTTTAGCATGGCTGATAAATGTAAATGCGAAACGTATGCACGCTTAATGT
GGCAAATGTGCGATCCCAAAAATAAAGAGAAAAGCTACTACATGCCTAGTACGCGGGAGATGTCACAAGC
ACAATCGTTTCTATTTTTGAAATATTTGAGTAACGTAGAAAAGTCGGCAATCCCCAAGGTTTTGCCTTAT
TGCAATACAGACGTTACGGTTACAGGCAAAATAAAAAACCGTACACAATTAATTCGGGCATTAAAAGACT
CTGTCGACCTAGAGTTGTCGATTATGCTGCAGTATTTGTATAGCGCCTATTCACTACCAAATTACGCCGC
CGGAGAGGCGTTGGTAAACGCAAAAAGATGGACTCAAGAACAACTTGAATTAGTGAATGGTGGCGCAGAT
AGGCGGCACAACAGCGGTTGGCGAGGTGCTATTCTTGAAGTTGCTCACGAAGAGATGATCCATTATTTGG
TCGTCAATAATTTGCTTATGTCCTTAGGCGAACCTTTTTACTGTGGCAACCCGGTACTTGGCCAACAAGC
GAACGAAAAATTTGGACTCGATACGGATTTTTCTTACGAGCCCTTTGGCTTACAGTCCATCACGAAATTT
GTACGCTTTGAGTGGCCACGCTTTATTCCGACCATAGGTCTTTCAATTGCTGATTTCTATGCCGACATTA
AGCGTGCCTTTGAGCAATTACCAGACCTCTATCCTAAAGATGCGAAGGGTTCGGGGGGAGAGCATCACTT
GTTTTTGAATGAAGTGATTAACCGTCAATACCCGGCATACCAATTCGAAGTGTATAACCGACAGACTGCT
TTGTTTGCAATTGAATTTGTTACAGAGCAAGGCGAAGGTGTGACTGCACAGTCAGAACAATTCGAATTAG
GTCATTTCCACCGCTTAAGACAGATAGCCATGGCATTAACTAATCAAGAACAGCCTTTTGAACCGGCGTA
TCCCGTGCTTAAAAACCCTGTTTTTAAACCTAGAGCGGGATGTAATTTAGTCACCGACCCAGAATCACAA
GCCTTAATGGCGTTTTATCAACAGTGTCATGAATTGATGTTTCAAATCATGATGCATCATTTTTCGCAAC
GACCTCTCATCAGCATGCGGCGCTCGCGATTGATGAATGCCGCCATCGACCTGATGACAGGAATATTACG
TCCATTGTCTGTGAAATTAATGACGATGCCGTCTGGGACTAAAGGTCGAAATGCCGGTCCGCCAGTGCCA
GAGTCGGTCAGTTCTTTCGTCGATAAGGATTATGCTGGCGGTTGCCAACAATTGTCATGGCGCTGCGCAC
AGTTGGCGGCAGCGGCAAAAGCGTTAAACCTAAATGTAACTACACAAATCGAATTATTGGAGTTTTTCCA
ACAACAACTGGCTGACCTCGCAGCCGGAACTCTTTCAAAGGAAGGTTAGCTCGAGTCTGGTAAAGAAACC
GCTGCTGCGAAATTTGAACGCCAGCACATGGACTCGTCTACTAGTCGCAGCTTAATTAACCTAAACTGCT
GCCACCGCTGAGCAATAACTAGCATAACCCCTTGGGGCCTCTAAACGGGTCTTGAGGGGTTTTTTGCTAG
GATCGAGATCGATCTCGATCCCGCGAAATTAATACGACTCACTATTTCGGAATTGTGAGCGGATAACAAT
TCCCCTCTAGAAATAATTTTGTTTAACTTTAAGAAGGAGATATACATATGGAATTACGTAAAGTAGATAG
AGTTCCGCCAATGTTACCTGAGTGTTGGAGCAGTAGTTATATTTCTTATTGGCTTCCTATGAAGCCAGAA
GACGATATTACTTCTGGGTATTGTTGGTTCGATTATGCTCAAGAGGTTTGTCGTATAGACGGTTTGTTTA
ACCCTTGGAGTGAAACAAAAATGGGACACCGTTTGTGGATGTCCGAAATTATGTATCCACGCAGTTATGA
ATCGTTTAAATCTAAAATTGCCTATGCACGAACACATCGGGATAAACCTTCAGCGTTTAAAGAAACGGTG
TTAAATGATGAGGTAGACCCATGCCATGAGCTTATTTTAACGCGTGATGTGTTGGTAAAAAACCACGCTA
AGTATGCAGGTGAACACACCATTTTGGGTTATAAAGCGGATGCGTGGTGCTTTGAACGCCCAAATGACAA
AGGTCCTGCAACGTATTTTTTTAAAGAAGGGACAGATCAGTTGCTCCGAATGGTCACGGGTGATCCGAAC
GTTCACGCCTCTGTAAGAGACTTTCCTAATTTTAATACGCTGCCGATACCTAACACGATTTTTGATGTAA
CAAGTCTCTCTCATAGGAATTGACTCGAGTCTGGTAAAGAAACCGCTGCTGCGAAATTTGAACGCCAGCA
CATGGACTCGTCTACTAGTCGCAGCTTAATTAACCTAAACTGCTGCCACCGCTGAGCAATAACTAGCATA
ACCCCTTGGGGCCTCTAAACGGGTCTTGAGGGGTTTTTTGCTAGGATCGAGATCGATCTCGATCCCGCGA
AATTAATACGACTCACTACCCGGGAATTGTGAGCGGATAACAATTCCCCTCTAGAAATAATTTTGTTTAA
CTTTAAGAAGGAGATATACATATGAGTAAAATAATTATTGTTGGTGGTGGGTTGGCAGGCAGCCTGACGG
CAATCTATCTAGCGAAACAAGGGCACGAAGTTCACATTATAGAAAAACGTGGAAATCCTTTAGAAAGTCA
GGCGGATTATATTGATCAAGTTAGCGCGCGTGCGATTGGTGTCAGTATGACAGTACGAGGAATTGAAGCC
GTTTTAGCAGCCGGTATTCCCTTGGACGAATTGCAGGCGTGCGGCGTTGAAGTTTCAGGTATGGCGTTTT
TTATCAAAGGTCAACCTAAAATACGGGATTTACCACCGTTAGATACGTTAAAACCGTTGTCGTTAAGCCG
AAGCATGTTTCAGGTATTGCTTAACAAGTACGCTCATAAAGCAAAAGTACACTATCACTATCTACAACGC
TGTGTCGACGTTGATATTGAAAGAGCGTCAGTGATTACACAAAACCAGTATGGCGAATTTGTTAACCACC
AAGGTGATTTGCTGATTGCTGCGGATGGCGCCCGTTCAGTTGTCCGAGACGCATTTCAAACTCATAGTCG
TCGTTTTGAGTTTCATCAATCCTTTTTTAAGCATGGTTATAAAACACTCGTGATCCCAGATGCCACAGAA
GTCGGTCTTCGCAAAGACATTTTATATTTCTTTGGTATGGATTCTGGAGGGGAATTTGCAGGTCGTGCGG
CAACTATCCCTGATGGCAGTATCAGTTTTGCTGTGTGTTTACCTTATACCGGAAAAGTAAGTTTACACTC
TGAAGACACGCAAGCAATGAAGGATTTCTTTGAACGCTATTACGCCATGATACCTAAGCACATTCGAGAG
TCGATGTACCAACAATTTATGGAAAAGCCAAGTAATGACTTAATTAATGTTCGATCGTCAACCTTTCATT
ATAAAAACAGAGCATTGTTGTTAGGGGATGCGGCCCATGCTACCGCACCTTTTTTAGGACAGGGAATGAA
TATGGCTTTAGAAGACGCCTTTGTCCTTGATAGATTGTTTGCCGAGTTTGAAGGAAACTTAACCGAAATC
TTGCCTCGTTTTACTGACCTACGCAAAAAAGAAGCTGATGCGATGCAAGATATGGCGCGGGCAAACTATG
ATGTCTTGTCTTGCTCAAATCCAGTCTTTTTTATGCGTGCGAAATTTGCCCGTTATATGACAAAACAATT
CCCAGATCGCTATCCACCCGATATGGCTGAAAAATTATACTTTACGTCTATGGCGTATAGCGAGCTTCGG
GATGTTCAACAAAAACAGAATGTTTGGTACAAAATAGGGAGAATGAATTAACTCGAGTCTGGTAAAGAAA
CCGCTGCTGCGAAATTTGAACGCCAGCACATGGACTCGTCTACTAGTCGCAGCTTAATTAACCTAAACTG
CTGCCACCGCTGAGCAATAACTAGCATAACCCCTTGGGGCCTCTAAACGGGTCTTGAGGGGTTTTTTGCT
AGGATCGAGATCGATCTCGATCCCGCGAAATTAATACGACTCACTATCATGGAATTGTGAGCGGATAACA
ATTCCCCTCTAGAAATAATTTTGTTTAACTTTAAGAAGGAGATATACATATGAACATTTTAGTGATCGGG
GCAGGTCCTGCCGGATTAATGTTTGCTAGTCAAATTAAAAAACTGAATCCAGATTGGGATATTTGTATTA
AAGAAAAGAATAATCAAGACGAAACCGTAGGTTGGGGCGTAGTGCTGCCAGGGCGCGCGCCACATCATCC
CGCCAATCCACTTTCGTATCTTCCTAATTATGAATCCTTGGATGCACAATATTTAGATGCCTTTAAAATG
ACTCACCACAATGAAAGTGCGTTAAAAAGTACAGGGCTAACCTTATGCGGCGCTGAGCGAAAATCGATGA
TTAAGGCTATGCGAGATTTGTGTATTCGTTTGGGTATCCATATTGATTATGAGCAACCAGTTGAAAATCT
TGAATTAGCTAGCACTCAATATGACTTGGTTGTGGTATCAAACGGGATAAACCACGCCAACCAATTCTAT
CGTGAAGCGCTAAAACCGAACATTGAATATGGCACGAATCGCTACATGTGGTATGGCACGCCTAATCTTT
TTAATGAAATGAACCTGATTTTTAAAGCGCATTCTAAAGGTGTTTTTGTCGCTCATGCCTATAAATATTC
GAGTGACATGAGTACTTTTGTTGTTGAATGTAGCGAAGAGACGTATCTAAAGTCAGGTCTAGACGAAATG
TCTGCAGACCAAGCAGAAGCGTTTATTGCATCCGTATTTGAATCTGATTTGAACGGAAAGCCTGTTATTG
CTCAATCAGGATTGAAATGGCGTAATTTCATGACGTTAAGTCATGAAAAGGCCTATGATGGAAATATTGT
GTTATTGGGCGATGCGTTGCAATCGGGTCATTTTTCAATCGGGCATGGCACGACCATGGCAGTGGTTGGC
GCACAGTTACTGATTAAATCTGTCCATCAACATGCAAATAACGTCATTGCTGTGGTAGAGCACTTTAATA
CGCGAGTGATGCCTGTCATGAAATTGTTTGATCAACATGCACAAACAAGTCGCCTTTGGTTTGAAAGTGT
AGGAGAGCTAATGCATCTAAGTACTTCTCAAATCGCTCAAAGTTTTACTGAACGTCGTGAGCAGCTGCCT
TCTTTACCAGAAGCGCTAGCAAAGGCATTAGGTTATGCGCTGCAACGTTAACTCGAGTCTGGTAAAGAAA
CCGCTGCTGCGAAATTTGAACGCCAGCACATGGACTCGTCTACTAGTCGCAGCTTAATTAACCTAAACTG
CTGCCACCGCTGAGCAATAACTAGCATAACCCCTTGGGGCCTCTAAACGGGTCTTGAGGGGTTTTTTGCT
AGCGAAAGGAGGAGTCGACTATATCCGGATTGGCGAATGGG
[124 nt withheld, positions 8722-8845]
C
[91 nt withheld, positions 8847-8937]
A
[49 nt withheld, positions 8939-8987]
CCTTTGACGTTGGAGTCCACGTTCTTT
[37 nt withheld, positions 9015-9051]
ACCCTATCTCGGTCTATTCTTTTGATTTATAAGGGATTTTGCCGATTTCGGCCTATTGGTTAAAAAATGA
GCTGATTTAACAAAAATTTAACGCGAATTTTAACAAAATATTAACGTTTACAATTTCTGGCGGCACGATG
GCATGAGATTATCAAAAAGGATCTTCACCTAGATCCTTTTAAATTAAAAATGAAGTTTTAAATCAATCTA
AAGTATATATGAGTAAACTTGGTCTGACAGTTACCAATGCTTAATCAGTGAGGCACCTATCTCAGCGATC
TGTCTATTTCGTTCATCCATAGTTGCCTGACTCCCCGTCGTGTAGATAACTACGATACGGGAGGGCTTAC
CATCTGGCCCCAGTGCTGCAATGATACCGCGAGACCCACGCTCACCGGCTCCAGATTTATCAGCAATAAA
CCAGCCAGCCGGAAGGGCCGAGCGCAGAAGTGGTCCTGCAACTTTATCCGCCTCCATCCAGTCTATTAAT
TGTTGCCGGGAAGCTAGAGTAAGTAGTTCGCCAGTTAATAGTTTGCGCAACGTTGTTGCCATTGCTACAG
GCATCGTGGTGTCACGCTCGTCGTTTGGTATGGCTTCATTCAGCTCCGGTTCCCAACGATCAAGGCGAGT
TACATGATCCCCCATGTTGTGCAAAAAAGCGGTTAGCTCCTTCGGTCCTCCGATCGTTGTCAGAAGTAAG
TTGGCCGCAGTGTTATCACTCATGGTTATGGCAGCACTGCATAATTCTCTTACTGTCATGCCATCCGTAA
GATGCTTTTCTGTGACTGGTGAGTACTCAACCAAGTCATTCTGAGAATAGTGTATGCGGCGACCGAGTTG
CTCTTGCCCGGCGTCAATACGGGATAATACCGCGCCACATAGCAGAACTTTAAAAGTGCTCATCATTGGA
AAACGTTCTTCGGGGCGAAAACTCTCAAGGATCTTACCGCTGTTGAGATCCAGTTCGATGTAACCCACTC
GTGCACCCAACTGATCTTCAGCATCTTTTACTTTCACCAGCGTTTCTGGGTGAGCAAAAACAGGAAGGCA
AAATGCCGCAAAAAAGGGAATAAGGGCGACACGGAAATGTTGAATACTCATACTCTTCCTTTTTCAATCA
TGATTGAAGCATTTATCAGGGTTATTGTCTCATGAGCGGATACATATTTGAATGTATTTAGAAAAATAAA
CAAATAGGTCATGACCAAAATCCCTTAACGTGAGTTTTCGTTCCACTGAGCGTCAGACCCCGTAGAAAAG
ATCAAAGGATCTTCTTGAGATCCTTTTTTTCTGCGCGTAATCTGCTGCTTGCAAACAAAAAAACCACCGC
TACCAGCGGTGGTTTGTTTGCCGGATCAAGAGCTACCAACTCTTTTTCCGAAGGTAACTGGCTTCAGCAG
AGCGCAGATACCAAATACTGTCCTTCTAGTGTAGCCGTAGTTAGGCCACCACTTCAAGAACTCTGTAGCA
CCGCCTACATACCTCGCTCTGCTAATCCTGTTACCAGTGGCTGCTGCCAGTGGCGATAAGTCGTGTCTTA
CCGGGTTGGACTCAAGACGATAGTTACCGGATAAGGCGCAGCGGTCGGGCTGAACGGGGGGTTCGTGCAC
ACAGCCCAGCTTGGAGCGAACGACCTACACCGAACTGAGATACCTACAGCGTGAGCTATGAGAAAGCGCC
ACGCTTCCCGAAGGGAGAAAGGCGGACAGGTATCCGGTAAGCGGCAGGGTCGGAACAGGAGAGCGCACGA
GGGAGCTTCCAGGGGGAAACGCCTGGTATCTTTATAGTCCTGTCGGGTTTCGCCACCTCTGACTTGAGCG
TCGATTTTTGTGATGCTCGTCAGGGGGGCGGAGCCTATGGAAAAACGCCAGCAACGCGGCCTTTTTACGG
TTCCTGGCCTTTTGCTGGCCTTTTGCTCACATGTTCTTTCCTGCGTTATCCCCTGATTCTGTGGATAACC
GTATTACCGCCTTTGAGTGAGCTGATACCGCTCGCCGCAGCCGAACGACCGAGCGCAGCGAGTCAGTGAG
CGAGGAAGCGGAAGAGCGCCTGATGCGGTATTTTCTCCTTACGCATCTGTGCGGTATTTCACACCGCATA
TATGGTGCACTCTCAGTACAATCTGCTCTGATGCCGCATAGTTAAGCCAGTATACACTCCGCTATCGCTA
CGTGACTGGGTCATGGCTGCGCCCCGACACCCGCCAACACCCGCTGACGCGCCCTGACGGGCTTGTCTGC
TCCCGGCATCCGCTTACAGACAAGCTGTGACCGTCTCCGGGAGCTGCATGTGTCAGAGGTTTTCACCGTC
ATCACCGAAACGCGCGAGGCAGCTGCGGTAAAGCTCATCAGCGTGGTCGTGAAGCGATTCACAGATGTCT
GCCTGTTCATCCGCGTCCAGCTCGTTGAGTTTCTCCAGAAGCGTTAATGTCTGGCTTCTGATAAAGCGGG
CCATGTTAAGGGCGGTTTTTTCCTGTTTGGTCACTGATGCCTCCGTGTAAGGGGGATTTCTGTTCATGGG
GGTAATGATACCGATGAAACGAGAGAGGATGCTCACGATACGGGTTACTGATGATGAACATGCCCGGTTA
CTGGAACGTTGTGAGGGTAAACAACTGGCGGTATGGATGCGGCGGGACCAGAGAAAAATCACTCAGGGTC
AATGCCAGCGCTTCGTTAATACAGATGTAGGTGTTCCACAGGGTAGCCAGCAGCATCCTGCGATGCAGAT
CCGGAACATAATGGTGCAGGGCGCTGACTTCCGCGTTTCCAGACTTTACGAAACACGGAAACCGAAGACC
ATTCATGTTGTTGCTCAGGTCGCAGACGTTTTGCAGCAGCAGTCGCTTCACGTTCGCTCGCGTATCGGTG
ATTCATTCTGCTAACCAGTAAGGCAACCCCGCCAGCCTAGCCGGGTCCTCAACGACAGGAGCACGATCAT
GCTAGTCATGCCCCGCGCCCACCGGAAGGAGCTGACTGGGTTGAAGGCTCTCAAGGGCATCGGTCGAGAT
CCCGGTGCCTAATGAGTGAGCTAACTTACATTAATTGCGTTGCGCTCACTGCCCGCTTTCCAGTCGGGAA
ACCTGTCGTGCCAGCTGCATTAATGAATCGGCCAACGCGCGGGGAGAGGCGGTTTGCGTATTGGGCGCCA
GGGTGGTTTTTCTTTTCACCAGTGAGACGGGCAACAGCTGATTGCCCTTCACCGCCTGGCCCTGAGAGAG
TTGCAGCAAGCGGTCCACGCTGGTTTGCCCCAGCAGGCGAAAATCCTGTTTGATGGTGGTTAACGGCGGG
ATATAACATGAGCTGTCTTCGGTATCGTCGTATCCCACTACCGAGATGTCCGCACCAACGCGCAGCCCGG
ACTCGGTAATGGCGCGCATTGCGCCCAGCGCCATCTGATCGTTGGCAACCAGCATCGCAGTGGGAACGAT
GCCCTCATTCAGCATTTGCATGGTTTGTTGAAAACCGGACATGGCACTCCAGTCGCCTTCCCGTTCCGCT
ATCGGCTGAATTTGATTGCGAGTGAGATATTTATGCCAGCCAGCCAGACGCAGACGCGCCGAGACAGAAC
TTAATGGGCCCGCTAACAGCGCGATTTGCTGGTGACCCAATGCGACCAGATGCTCCACGCCCAGTCGCGT
ACCGTCTTCATGGGAGAAAATAATACTGTTGATGGGTGTCTGGTCAGAGACATCAAGAAATAACGCCGGA
ACATTAGTGCAGGCAGCTTCCACAGCAATGGCATCCTGGTCATCCAGCGGATAGTTAATGATCAGCCCAC
TGACGCGTTGCGCGAGAAGATTGTGCACCGCCGCTTTACAGGCTTCGACGCCGCTTCGTTCTACCATCGA
CACCACCACGCTGGCACCCAGTTGATCGGCGCGAGATTTAATCGCCGCGACAATTTGCGACGGCGCGTGC
AGGGCCAGACTGGAGGTGGCAACGCCAATCAGCAACGACTGTTTGCCCGCCAGTTGTTGTGCCACGCGGT
TGGGAATGTAATTCAGCTCCGCCATCGCCGCTTCCACTTTTTCCCGCGTTTTCGCAGAAACGTGGCTGGC
CTGGTTCACCACGCGGGAAACGGTCTGATAAGAGACACCGGCATACTCTGCGACATCGTATAACGTTACT
GGTTTCACATTCACCACCCTGAATTGACTCTCTTCCGGGCGCTATCATGCCATACCGCGAAAGGTTTTGC
GCCATTCGATGGTGTCCGGGATCTCGACGCTCTCCCTTATGCGACTCCTGCATTAGGAAGCAGCCCAGTA
GTAGGTTGAGGCCGTTGAGCACCGCCGCCGCAAGGAATGGTGCATGCAAGGAGATGGCGCCCAACAGTCC
CCCGGCCACGGGGCCTGCCACCATACCCACGCCGAAACAAGCGCTCATGAGCCCGAAGTGGCGAGCCCGA
TCTTCCCCATCGGTGATGTCGGCGATATAGGCGCCAGCAACCGCACCTGTGGCGCCGGTGATGCCGGCCA
CGATGCGTCCGGCGTAGCCTAGGATCGAGATCGATCTCGATCCCGCGAAATTAATACGACTCACTATT
