>Addgene plasmid #73440 | pETM6-G6-vioABE-4A6-vioC-3A2-vioD | addgene partial sequence | sequence record 139054 | vioE-C 5'-aacgcccaaatgacaaaggt-3'
ATGGTCACGGGTGATCCGAACGTTCACGCCTCTGTAAGAGACTTTCCTAATTTTAATACGCTGCCGATAC
CTAACACGATTTTTGATGTAACAAGTCTCTCTCATAGGAATTGACTCGAGTCTGGTAAAGAAACCGCTGC
TGCGAAATTTGAACGCCAGCACATGGACTCGTCTACTAGTCGCAGCTTAATTAACCTAAACTGCTGCCAC
CGCTGAGCAATAACTAGCATAACCCCTTGGGGCCTCTAAACGGGTCTTGAGGGGTTTTTTGCTAGGATCG
AGATCGATCTCGATCCCGCGAAATTAATACGACTCACTACCCGGGAATTGTGAGCGGATAACAATTCCCC
TCTAGAAATAATTTTGTTTAACTTTAAGAAGGAGATATACATATGAGTAAAATAATTATTGTTGGTGGTG
GGTTGGCAGGCAGCCTGACGGCAATCTATCTAGCGAAACAAGGGCACGAAGTTCACATTATAGAAAAACG
TGGAAATCCTTTAGAAAGTCAGGCGGATTATATTGATCAAGTTAGCGCGCGTGCGATTGGTGTCAGTATG
ACAGTACGAGGAATTGAAGCCGTTTTAGCAGCCGGTATTCCCTTGGACGAATTGCAGGCGTGCGGCGTTG
AAGTTTCAGGTATGGCGTTTTTTATCAAAGGTC
