>Addgene plasmid #73440 | pETM6-G6-vioABE-4A6-vioC-3A2-vioD | addgene partial sequence | sequence record 139096 | pBRrevBam 5'-GGTGATGTCGGCGATATAGG-3'
CGATGCGTCCGGCGTAGCCTAGGATCGAGATCGATCTCGATCCCGCGAAATTAATACGACTCACTATTTC
GGAATTGTGAGCGGATAACAATTCCCCTCTAGAAATAATTTTGTTTAACTTTAAGAAGGAGATATACATA
TGTTAAATTTAGAGCATTCAGTTTCAATTGTCGGAGCTGGAATTTCTGGGATAGTGTGTGCAATTACATT
AGCTCGTTCAAGGGCATTAGAAGGTTACGCAATAGATGTCTATGAACAAAGCCCCCGCGTTGGTGGACGG
ATCCAAACAAACTTGTTGAGCAATCATTACATCGATTTAGGTGCCGCTCGTTTTTGTTCACAATTGCATG
GTAATGTATATGATCTAGTCAAGAGGTTTGAACTCGAATTTGAACCGTTTCCTTTTACTCAACTTAGATT
TACTCAGCCAATTCAAAAAGAACTCAAGACTATTTTGTCTAATCTAAAACCGTTAATCGATGAACATAAA
GAAGATTCTTTTGTCGAATTTGTTACGAGCTATTTGGGTAAAGAAAAAGCAAAAGCAGTAATCTTAGCAC
TGGGCTACGACTCACTCTCTATGCCAATAATTTCTCCACATATTGCTTACGATATCATTGAAAAACACCC
AGAAACTCAATGTTTCACTGAAAATTGTGGGAATGAATGGTTTAGTTTGAAAGAGGGATTGGCGTCGTTG
ATCAAGGCGCTATATGAAGAGGCGTT
