>Addgene plasmid #73440 | pETM6-G6-vioABE-4A6-vioC-3A2-vioD | addgene partial sequence | sequence record 139190 | vioB-F 5'-ATGAGTGTTTTAGATTTTCCTCG-3'
AACCGAAATACCCAAAACACATTGGATACGACAACAAATACCGTGTTTCAATTCGGCCAGCCGGTTGACA
TTGACTTGCCGCCGGCACGTTTCCACGAATACCTCCACTCACTTGGTCCAAAAGTTAATCGCTTTGGTAA
AAAAGATGAAAATGGAGAATTCAGTGTAGCGTGTGGCTACAACATGCTTGGTAATAATCATTTTTCATGG
CACGACGCTAAAGTTACGGCTTTGCAATTGCGCCCGGGTGATTGTGTTGTTCAAGATCCACTCATAGGGT
GTTCTGTTAATTTATGGGGACACTACAATGAGTACCTTAGAACCTCATTCAATCGTGCTCGCTGGGTTGA
TAATGACCCGACCCGAAGTGACTCGGCACTCATCTATGCTGGACAAATTACATTAACTGCAAATGGCAGT
GAGGCAAGTGAAAAGCATGTGATGTCTGCTGACATTGATTGTACACATGGAGTGAGATGGATAAATCCTA
GCTTTATTAATAGCCTCGACGAACATGCGTTTGCTGAAGATATTGCAGCAGCCCGTTTGTTTCAGTTTGC
TGTCAATAAGAACAGCAAGGATTTCTTATTGAATCAATTGGGCTTGCAGTCAGAATTTATTGAACAATTA
CGAATAGCACTAGAACAAGAAGATGTTAAGGGCTTAGTTGTTCAATATTGTGTAAGCAATCTATCGCCTC
CTGTAGCGCCCAATATGCCGGTCTT
